Addgene plasmid #123735: MTK3_020
Purpose: Encodes rapamycin and tamoxifen activated split-dCAS9 (C-terminal) as a Type 3 part to be used in the MTK system
Depositing lab: Hana El-Samad. Publication: A Toolkit for Rapid Modular Construction of Biological Circuits in Mammalian Cells. Fonseca JP, Bonny AR, Kumar GR, Ng AH, Town J, Wu QC, Aslankoohi E, Chen SY, Dods G, Harrigan P, Osimiri LC, Kistler AL, El-Samad H. ACS Synth Biol. 2019 Nov 15;8(11):2593-2606. doi: 10.1021/acssynbio.9b00322. Epub 2019 Nov 5. PubMed 31686495.
Backbone
  Vector backbone: MTK0_027
  Vector type: Mammalian Expression
Growth in bacteria
  Bacterial resistance: Chloramphenicol, 25 μg/mL
  Growth temperature: 37°C
  Growth strain: DH5alpha
  Copy number: Unknown
Gene/Insert
  Gene/Insert name: ERT2-fkbp-spdCa9(205-1368)
  Species: Synthetic
  Cloning method: Restriction Enzyme; 5′ cloning site BsmBI (destroyed during cloning); 3′ cloning site BsmBI (destroyed during cloning)
Terms and licenses: Academic/Nonprofit Terms; Industry Terms: Not Available to Industry
Depositor comments: Type 3 parts are generally reserved for coding sequences in the MTK. Part sequence is from 10.1038/ncomms12009 Please visit https://www.biorxiv.org/content/10.1101/506188v2 for BioRxiv preprint
How to cite: MTK3_020 was a gift from Hana El-Samad (Addgene plasmid # 123735 ; http://n2t.net/addgene:123735 ; RRID:Addgene_123735)
