[The description below was written by a language model from this plasmid's Addgene catalogue record and pLannotate feature annotations shown in this document.]
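Description:
MTK3_020 is a part plasmid from the Mammalian Toolkit (MTK), a modular hierarchical cloning system for building genetic circuits in mammalian cells. It is built on the MTK0_027 part-entry backbone. It replicates in E. coli from a high-copy ColE1/pUC-type origin and is selected with chloramphenicol through a cat gene driven by its own promoter, with a lambda t0 terminator at the end of that cassette. The insert was introduced through BsmBI sites that were destroyed during cloning. As a Type 3 part it supplies only a coding sequence. The annotation shows no mammalian promoter or polyadenylation signal, and these would come from other toolkit parts when a complete transcription unit is assembled.

The payload is a synthetic fusion recorded as ERT2-FKBP-dCas9(205-1368), the C-terminal half of a split, catalytically dead Streptococcus pyogenes Cas9. ERT2, the mutated estrogen receptor ligand-binding domain, is commonly used to hold fusion proteins inactive until tamoxifen-type ligands are added. FKBP12 provides a rapamycin-inducible dimerization handle, which presumably pairs with a complementary domain on the N-terminal dCas9 fragment carried by a separate part. The record does not describe that partner.

Downstream of the dCas9 fragment, the feature table detects VP16-derived repeats (VP64-like fragments), a RELA/p65 fragment and the Epstein-Barr virus Rta activation domain. This arrangement matches a VPR-type transcriptional activator, although the catalogue insert name does not mention it. A short attB1-like match lies between dCas9 and these domains and is probably a linker remnant. The reassembled protein would therefore work as a doubly gated, guide RNA-directed regulator of gene expression that requires both rapamycin and tamoxifen.
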