Features (pLannotate 1.2.2; 12 found; start..end, strand, type, name):
     77..665     +  rep_origin     ori: high-copy-number ColE1/pMB1/pBR322/pUC origin of replication
    783..1718    +  CDS            ERT2: mutated ligand-binding domain of the human estrogen receptor (Feil et al., 1997)
   1752..2072    +  CDS            FKBP1A: FKB1A_HUMAN - Also known as FKBP1, FKBP12. Experimental evidence at protein level: Swiss-Prot protein existence level 1. Keeps in an inactive conformation TGFBR1, the TGF-beta type I serine/threonine kinase receptor, preventing TGF-beta receptor activation in absence of ligand. Recruits SMAD7 to ACVR1B which prevents the association of SMAD2 and SMAD3 with the activin receptor complex, thereby blocking the activin signal. May modulate the RYR1 calcium channel activity. PPIases accelerate the folding of proteins. It catalyzes the cis-trans isomerization of proline imidic peptide bonds in oligop
   2100..5594    +  CDS            Cas9m4 (fragment): catalytically dead mutant of the Cas9 endonuclease from the Streptococcus pyogenes Type II CRISPR/Cas system RNA-guided DNA-binding protein that lacks endonuclease activity due to the mutations D10A, D839A, H840A, and N863A (Mali et al., 2013)
   5664..5688    +  protein_bind   attB1: mutant version of attB; recombination site for the Gateway® BP reaction BP Clonase™
   5805..5827    +  CDS            VP64 (fragment): tetrameric repeat of the minimal activation domain of herpes simplex virus VP16 (Beerli et al., 1998)
   5833..5866    +  CDS            VP48 (fragment): 3 tandem repeats of the minimal activation domain of herpes simplex virus VP16 (Cheng et al., 2013)
   5919..6698    +  CDS            RELA (fragment): TF65_HUMAN - Also known as NFKB3. Experimental evidence at protein level: Swiss-Prot protein existence level 1. NF-kappa-B is a pleiotropic transcription factor present in almost all cell types and is the endpoint of a series of signal transduction events that are initiated by a vast array of stimuli related to many biological processes such as inflammation, immunity, differentiation, cell growth, tumorigenesis and apoptosis. NF-kappa-B is a homo- or heterodimeric complex formed by the Rel-like domain- containing proteins RELA/p65, RELB, NFKB1/p105, NFKB1/p50, REL and NFKB2/p52. The heterodime
   6717..7286    +  CDS            Rta AD: transcriptional activation domain from the human herpesvirus 4 (Epstein-Barr virus) replication and transcription activator Rta/BRLF1 (Hardwick et al., 1992; Chavez et al., 2015)
   7306..7340    -  terminator     lambda t0 terminator: minimal transcription terminator from phage lambda (Scholtissek and Grosse, 1987)
   7414..8070    -  CDS            cat: CAT_ECOLX - Experimental evidence at protein level: Swiss-Prot protein existence level 1. This enzyme is an effector of chloramphenicol resistance in bacteria. From Escherichia coli. This protein is used as a marker in many commonly used cloning vectors, such as pACYC184.
   8071..8168    -  promoter       cat promoter: promoter of the E. coli cat gene encoding chloramphenicol acetyltransferase
>Addgene plasmid #123735 | MTK3_020 | addgene full sequence | sequence record 248670 | Addgene NGS Result
TCATGACCAAAATCCCTTAACGTGAGTTTTCGTTCCACTGAGCGTCAGACCCCGTAGAAAAGATCAAAGG
ATCTTCTTGAGATCCTTTTTTTCTGCGCGTAATCTGCTGCTTGCAAACAAAAAAACCACCGCTACCAGCG
GTGGTTTGTTTGCCGGATCAAGAGCTACCAACTCTTTTTCCGAAGGTAACTGGCTTCAGCAGAGCGCAGA
TACCAAATACTGTTCTTCTAGTGTAGCCGTAGTTAGGCCACCACTTCAAGAACTCTGTAGCACCGCCTAC
ATACCTCGCTCTGCTAATCCTGTTACCAGTGGCTGCTGCCAGTGGCGATAAGTCGTGTCTTACCGGGTTG
GACTCAAGACGATAGTTACCGGATAAGGCGCAGCGGTCGGGCTGAACGGGGGGTTCGTGCACACAGCCCA
GCTTGGAGCGAACGACCTACACCGAACTGAGATACCTACAGCGTGAGCTATGAGAAAGCGCCACGCTTCC
CGAAGGGAGAAAGGCGGACAGGTATCCGGTAAGCGGCAGGGTCGGAACAGGAGAGCGCACGAGGGAGCTT
CCAGGGGGAAACGCCTGGTATCTTTATAGTCCTGTCGGGTTTCGCCACCTCTGACTTGAGCGTCGATTTT
TGTGATGCTCGTCAGGGGGGCGGAGCCTATGGAAAAACGCCAGCAACGCGGCCTTTTTACGGTTCCTGGC
CTTTTGCTGGCCTTTTGCTCACATGTTCTTTCCTGCGTTATCCCCTGATTCTGTGGATAACCGTAGTCGG
TCTCATATGTCTGCTGGAGACATGAGAGCTGCCAACCTTTGGCCAAGCCCGCTCATGATCAAACGCTCTA
AGAAGAACAGCCTGGCCTTGTCCCTGACGGCCGACCAGATGGTCAGTGCCTTGTTGGATGCTGAGCCCCC
CATACTCTATTCCGAGTATGATCCTACCAGACCCTTCAGTGAAGCTTCGATGATGGGCTTACTGACCAAC
CTGGCAGACAGGGAGCTGGTTCACATGATCAACTGGGCGAAGAGGGTGCCAGGCTTTGTGGATTTGACCC
TCCATGATCAGGTCCACCTTCTAGAATGTGCCTGGCTAGAGATCCTGATGATTGGCCTCGTCTGGCGCTC
CATGGAGCACCCAGTGAAGCTACTGTTTGCTCCTAACTTGCTCTTGGACAGGAACCAGGGAAAATGTGTA
GAGGGCATGGTGGAGATCTTCGACATGCTGCTGGCTACATCATCTCGGTTCCGCATGATGAATCTGCAGG
GAGAGGAGTTTGTGTGCCTCAAATCTATTATTTTGCTTAATTCTGGAGTGTACACATTTCTGTCCAGCAC
CCTGAAGTCTCTGGAAGAGAAGGACCATATCCACCGAGTCCTGGACAAGATCACAGACACTTTGATCCAC
CTGATGGCCAAGGCAGGCCTGACCCTGCAGCAGCAGCACCAGCGGCTGGCCCAGCTCCTCCTCATCCTCT
CCCACATCAGGCACATGAGTAACAAAGGCATGGAGCATCTGTACAGCATGAAGTGCAAGAACGTGGTGCC
CCTCTATGACCTGCTGCTGGAGGCGGCGGACGCCCACCGCCTACATGCGCCCACTAGCCGTGGAGGGGCA
TCCGTGGAGGAGACAGACCAAAGCCACTTGGCCACTGCGGGCTCTACTTCATCGCATTCCTTGCAAAAGT
ATTACATCACGGGGGAGGCAGAGGGTTTCCCTGCCACAGCTGGCGGTGGTGGCAGCGGCGGTGGTGGCAG
CGGTGTGCAGGTAGAAACAATCTCCCCGGGAGATGGCCGCACGTTCCCCAAGAGGGGACAGACCTGTGTG
GTGCACTACACCGGTATGCTCGAAGACGGCAAGAAGTTCGATAGCTCCCGAGATCGAAACAAGCCCTTCA
AGTTCATGCTGGGCAAGCAAGAGGTCATACGCGGTTGGGAAGAAGGCGTGGCCCAGATGAGCGTAGGGCA
GCGCGCCAAGCTGACCATTAGCCCCGACTACGCCTACGGGGCCACCGGGCACCCCGGCATCATTCCACCC
CATGCGACACTCGTCTTTGATGTGGAGCTGCTCAAGCTGGAAGGCGGTGGTGGCAGCGGGGGAGGTGGTT
CCGGAGTTGACGCCAAAGCAATCCTGAGCGCTAGGCTGTCCAAATCCCGGCGGCTCGAAAACCTCATCGC
ACAGCTCCCTGGGGAGAAGAAGAACGGCCTGTTTGGTAATCTTATCGCCCTGTCACTCGGGCTGACCCCC
AACTTTAAATCTAACTTCGACCTGGCCGAAGATGCCAAGCTTCAACTGAGCAAAGACACCTACGATGATG
ATCTCGACAATCTGCTGGCCCAGATCGGCGACCAGTACGCAGACCTTTTTTTGGCGGCAAAGAACCTGTC
AGACGCCATTCTGCTGAGTGATATTCTGCGAGTGAACACGGAGATCACCAAAGCTCCGCTGAGCGCTAGT
ATGATCAAGCGCTATGATGAGCACCACCAAGACTTGACTTTGCTGAAGGCCCTTGTCAGACAGCAACTGC
CTGAGAAGTACAAGGAAATTTTCTTCGATCAGTCTAAAAATGGCTACGCCGGATACATTGACGGCGGAGC
AAGCCAGGAGGAATTTTACAAATTTATTAAGCCCATCTTGGAAAAAATGGACGGCACCGAGGAGCTGCTG
GTAAAGCTTAACAGAGAAGATCTGTTGCGCAAACAGCGCACTTTCGACAATGGAAGCATCCCCCACCAGA
TTCACCTGGGCGAACTGCACGCTATCCTCAGGCGGCAAGAGGATTTCTACCCCTTTTTGAAAGATAACAG
GGAAAAGATTGAGAAAATCCTCACATTTCGGATACCCTACTATGTAGGCCCCCTCGCCCGGGGAAATTCC
AGATTCGCGTGGATGACTCGCAAATCAGAAGAAACCATCACTCCCTGGAACTTCGAGGAAGTCGTGGATA
AGGGGGCCTCTGCCCAGTCCTTCATCGAAAGGATGACTAACTTTGATAAAAATCTGCCTAACGAAAAGGT
GCTTCCTAAACACTCTCTGCTGTACGAGTACTTCACAGTTTATAACGAGCTCACCAAGGTCAAATACGTC
ACAGAAGGGATGAGAAAGCCAGCATTCCTGTCTGGAGAGCAGAAGAAAGCTATCGTGGACCTCCTCTTCA
AGACGAACCGGAAAGTTACCGTGAAACAGCTCAAAGAAGACTATTTCAAAAAGATTGAATGTTTCGACTC
TGTTGAAATCAGCGGAGTGGAGGATCGCTTCAACGCATCCCTGGGAACGTATCACGATCTCCTGAAAATC
ATTAAAGACAAGGACTTCCTGGACAATGAGGAGAACGAGGACATTCTTGAGGACATTGTCCTCACCCTTA
CGTTGTTTGAAGATAGGGAGATGATTGAAGAACGCTTGAAAACTTACGCTCATCTCTTCGACGACAAAGT
CATGAAACAGCTCAAGAGGCGCCGATATACAGGATGGGGGCGGCTGTCAAGAAAACTGATCAATGGGATC
CGAGACAAGCAGAGTGGAAAGACAATCCTGGATTTTCTTAAGTCCGATGGATTTGCCAACCGGAACTTCA
TGCAGTTGATCCATGATGACTCTCTCACCTTTAAGGAGGACATCCAGAAAGCACAAGTTTCTGGCCAGGG
GGACAGTCTTCACGAGCACATCGCTAATCTTGCAGGTAGCCCAGCTATCAAAAAGGGAATACTGCAGACC
GTTAAGGTCGTGGATGAACTCGTCAAAGTAATGGGAAGGCATAAGCCCGAGAATATCGTTATCGAGATGG
CCCGAGAGAACCAAACTACCCAGAAGGGACAGAAGAACAGTAGGGAAAGGATGAAGAGGATTGAAGAGGG
TATAAAAGAACTGGGGTCCCAAATCCTTAAGGAACACCCAGTTGAAAACACCCAGCTTCAGAATGAGAAG
CTCTACCTGTACTACCTGCAGAACGGCAGGGACATGTACGTGGATCAGGAACTGGACATCAATCGGCTCT
CCGACTACGACGTGGCTGCTATCGTGCCCCAGTCTTTTCTCAAAGATGATTCTATTGATAATAAAGTGTT
GACAAGATCCGATAAAGCTAGATGGAAGAGTGATAACGTCCCCTCAGAAGAAGTTGTCAAGAAAATGAAA
AATTATTGGCGGCAGCTGCTGAACGCCAAACTGATCACACAACGGAAGTTCGATAATCTGACTAAGGCTG
AACGAGGTGGCCTGTCTGAGTTGGATAAAGCCGGCTTCATCAAAAGGCAGCTTGTTGAGACACGCCAGAT
CACCAAGCACGTGGCCCAAATTCTCGATTCACGCATGAACACCAAGTACGATGAAAATGACAAACTGATT
CGAGAGGTGAAAGTTATTACTCTGAAGTCTAAGCTGGTATCAGATTTCAGAAAGGACTTTCAGTTTTATA
AGGTGAGAGAGATCAACAATTACCACCATGCGCATGATGCCTACCTGAATGCAGTGGTAGGCACTGCACT
TATCAAAAAATATCCCAAGCTTGAATCTGAATTTGTTTACGGAGACTATAAAGTGTACGATGTTAGGAAA
ATGATCGCAAAGTCTGAGCAGGAAATAGGCAAGGCCACCGCTAAGTACTTCTTTTACAGCAATATTATGA
ATTTTTTCAAGACCGAGATTACACTGGCCAATGGAGAGATTCGGAAGCGACCACCTATCGAAACAAACGG
GGAAACAGGAGAAATCGTGTGGGACAAGGGTAGGGATTTCGCGACAGTCCGGAAGGTCCTGTCCATGCCG
CAGGTGAACATCGTTAAAAAGACCGAAGTACAGACCGGAGGCTTCTCCAAGGAAAGTATCCTCCCGAAAA
GGAACAGCGACAAGCTGATCGCACGCAAAAAAGATTGGGACCCCAAGAAATACGGCGGATTCGATTCTCC
TACAGTCGCTTACAGTGTACTGGTTGTGGCCAAAGTGGAGAAAGGGAAGTCTAAAAAACTCAAAAGCGTC
AAGGAACTGCTGGGCATCACAATCATGGAGCGATCAAGCTTCGAAAAAAACCCCATCGACTTTCTCGAGG
CGAAAGGATATAAAGAGGTCAAAAAAGACCTCATCATTAAGCTTCCCAAGTACTCTCTCTTTGAGCTTGA
AAACGGCCGGAAACGAATGCTCGCTAGTGCGGGCGAGCTGCAGAAAGGTAACGAGCTGGCACTGCCCTCT
AAATACGTTAATTTCTTGTATCTGGCCAGCCACTATGAAAAGCTCAAAGGGTCGCCCGAAGATAATGAGC
AGAAGCAGCTGTTCGTGGAACAACACAAACACTACCTTGATGAGATCATCGAGCAAATAAGCGAATTCTC
CAAAAGAGTGATCCTCGCCGACGCTAACCTCGATAAGGTGCTTTCTGCTTACAATAAGCACAGGGATAAG
CCCATCAGGGAGCAGGCAGAAAACATTATCCACTTGTTTACTCTGACCAACTTGGGCGCGCCTGCAGCCT
TCAAGTACTTCGACACCACCATAGACAGAAAGCGGTACACCTCTACAAAGGAGGTCCTGGACGCCACACT
GATTCATCAGTCAATTACGGGGCTCTATGAAACAAGAATCGACCTCTCTCAGCTCGGTGGAGACAGCAGG
GCTGACCCCAAGAAGAAGAGGAAGGTGTCGCCAGGGATCCGTCGACTTGACGCGTTGATATCAACAAGTT
TGTACAAAAAAGCAGGCTACAAAGAGGCCAGCGGTTCCGGACGGGCTGACGCATTGGACGATTTTGATCT
GGATATGCTGGGAAGTGACGCCCTCGATGATTTTGACCTTGACATGCTTGGTTCGGATGCCCTCGATGAC
TTCGATCTGGACATGCTGGGATCTGACGCTCTTGATGATTTTGACCTTGACATGCTGATTAACTCTAGAA
GTTCCGGATCTCCGAAAAAGAAACGCAAAGTTGGTAGCCAGTACCTGCCCGACACCGACGACCGGCACCG
GATCGAGGAAAAGCGGAAGCGGACCTACGAGACATTCAAGAGCATCATGAAGAAGTCCCCCTTTTCCGGG
CCAACAGATCCTCGACCTCCCCCCCGCAGAATAGCTGTCCCATCAAGATCTAGCGCCTCAGTTCCCAAAC
CTGCGCCGCAACCGTATCCCTTTACCTCAAGTCTTAGTACCATAAATTACGACGAGTTCCCGACAATGGT
GTTCCCCTCTGGCCAAATTTCTCAAGCTTCAGCTTTGGCCCCAGCTCCTCCACAGGTTTTGCCACAAGCA
CCCGCACCTGCACCAGCTCCGGCGATGGTATCAGCACTTGCTCAGGCTCCTGCTCCGGTCCCCGTTCTCG
CACCGGGTCCCCCACAAGCAGTGGCACCTCCTGCACCTAAGCCGACGCAAGCAGGTGAGGGGACTCTGTC
TGAAGCACTTCTCCAGTTGCAGTTTGACGACGAAGATCTTGGAGCCCTGCTCGGGAACTCCACAGATCCA
GCCGTCTTCACAGATCTCGCCTCAGTGGATAACTCCGAGTTTCAGCAACTTCTTAATCAGGGCATTCCTG
TGGCCCCTCACACCACCGAGCCCATGCTGATGGAATACCCCGAGGCCATCACCCGGCTCGTGACAGGCGC
TCAGAGGCCTCCTGATCCAGCTCCTGCCCCTCTGGGAGCACCAGGCCTGCCTAATGGACTGCTGTCTGGC
GACGAGGACTTCAGCTCTATCGCCGATATGGATTTCTCAGCCTTGCTGGGCTCTGGCAGCGGCAGCCGGG
ATTCCAGGGAAGGGATGTTTTTGCCGAAGCCTGAGGCCGGCTCCGCTATTAGTGACGTGTTTGAGGGCCG
CGAGGTGTGCCAGCCAAAACGAATCCGGCCATTTCATCCTCCAGGAAGTCCATGGGCCAACCGCCCACTC
CCCGCCAGCCTCGCACCAACACCAACCGGTCCAGTACATGAGCCAGTCGGGTCACTGACCCCGGCACCAG
TCCCTCAGCCACTGGATCCAGCGCCCGCAGTGACTCCCGAGGCCAGTCACCTGTTGGAGGATCCCGATGA
AGAAACGAGCCAGGCTGTCAAAGCCCTTCGGGAGATGGCCGATACTGTGATTCCCCAGAAGGAAGAGGCT
GCAATCTGTGGCCAAATGGACCTTTCCCATCCGCCCCCAAGGGGCCATCTGGATGAGCTGACAACCACAC
TTGAGTCCATGACCGAGGATCTGAACCTGGACTCACCCCTGACCCCGGAATTGAACGAGATTCTGGATAC
CTTCCTGAACGACGAGTGCCTCTTGCATGCCATGCATATCAGCACAGGACTGTCCATCTTCGACACATCT
CTGTTTGGATCCTGAGACCAGACCAATAAAAAACGCCCGGCGGCAACCGAGCGTTCTGAACAAATCCAGA
TGGAGTTCTGAGGTCATTACTGGATCTATCAACAGGAGTCCAAGCGAGCTCGATATCAAATTACGCCCCG
CCCTGCCACTCATCGCAGTACTGTTGTAATTCATTAAGCATTCTGCCGACATGGAAGCCATCACAAACGG
CATGATGAACCTGAATCGCCAGCGGCATCAGCACCTTGTCGCCTTGCGTATAATATTTGCCCATGGTGAA
AACGGGGGCGAAGAAGTTGTCCATATTGGCCACGTTTAAATCAAAACTGGTGAAACTCACCCAGGGATTG
GCTGAAACGAAAAACATATTCTCAATAAACCCTTTAGGGAAATAGGCCAGGTTTTCACCGTAACACGCCA
CATCTTGCGAATATATGTGTAGAAACTGCCGGAAATCGTCGTGGTATTCACTCCAGAGCGATGAAAACGT
TTCAGTTTGCTCATGGAAAACGGTGTAACAAGGGTGAACACTATCCCATATCACCAGCTCACCGTCTTTC
ATTGCCATACGAAATTCCGGATGAGCATTCATCAGGCGGGCAAGAATGTGAATAAAGGCCGGATAAAACT
TGTGCTTATTTTTCTTTACGGTCTTTAAAAAGGCCGTAATATCCAGCTGAACGGTCTGGTTATAGGTACA
TTGAGCAACTGACTGAAATGCCTCAAAATGTTCTTTACGATGCCATTGGGATATATCAACGGTGGTATAT
CCAGTGATTTTTTTCTCCATTTTAGCTTCCTTAGCTCCTGAAAATCTCGATAACTCAAAAAATACGCCCG
GTAGTGATCTTATTTCATTATGGTGAAAGTTGGAACCTCTTACGTGCCCGATCAA
